>Addgene plasmid #109997 | pHH0103_CLTC_Clathrin | addgene full sequence | sequence record 215485 | Addgene NGS Result
TTGACAATTAATCATCGGCTCGTATAATGTGTGGAATTGTGAGCGGATAACAATTTCACACAGGAAACAG
CCAGTCCGTTTAGGTGTTTTCACGAGCACTTCACCAACAAGGACCATAGATTATGAAAATCGAAGAACAC
CATCACCATCACCATTCCAGCGGTAAGCTTATGTCCCCTATACTAGGTTATTGGAAAATTAAGGGCCTTG
TGCAACCCACTCGACTTCTTTTGGAATATCTTGAAGAAAAATATGAAGAGCATTTGTATGAGCGCGATGA
AGGTGATAAATGGCGAAACAAAAAGTTTGAATTGGGTTTGGAGTTTCCCAATCTTCCTTATTATATTGAT
GGTGATGTTAAATTAACACAGTCTATGGCCATCATACGTTATATAGCTGACAAGCACAACATGTTGGGTG
GTTGTCCAAAAGAGCGTGCAGAGATTTCAATGCTTGAAGGAGCGGTTTTGGATATTAGATACGGTGTTTC
GAGAATTGCATATAGTAAAGACTTTGAAACTCTCAAAGTTGATTTTCTTAGCAAGCTACCTGAAATGCTG
AAAATGTTCGAAGATCGTTTATGTCATAAAACATATTTAAATGGTGATCATGTAACCCATCCTGACTTCA
TGTTGTATGACGCTCTTGATGTTGTTTTATACATGGACCCAATGTGCCTGGATGCGTTCCCAAAATTAGT
TTGTTTTAAAAAACGTATTGAAGCTATCCCACAAATTGATAAGTACTTGAAATCCAGCAAGTATATAGCA
TGGCCTTTGCAGGGCTGGCAAGCCACGTTTGGTGGTGGCGACCATCCTCCAAAATCGGATCTGGAAGTTC
TGTTCCAGGGGCCCCTGTCCAGCGGTCTGGTTCCGCGTGGTTCCGGTACCGCGGCCCAGCCGGCCATGGC
GCAGATTCTGCCGATCCGTTTTCAAGAACATCTGCAGCTGCAAAACCTGGGCATTAACCCGGCCAATATC
GGTTTTAGCACCCTGACGATGGAATCTGATAAATTCATTTGCATCCGCGAAAAAGTGGGTGAACAGGCGC
AAGTGGTTATTATCGATATGAACGACCCGAGCAATCCGATTCGTCGCCCGATCAGTGCAGACTCCGCTAT
CATGAACCCGGCATCTAAAGTGATTGCGCTGAAAGCCGGCAAAACCCTGCAGATCTTCAACATCGAAATG
AAAAGTAAAATGAAAGCGCACACCATGACGGATGACGTTACGTTCTGGAAATGGATTTCCCTGAACACCG
TTGCACTGGTCACGGATAATGCTGTTTATCATTGGTCAATGGAGGGTGAATCGCAGCCGGTCAAAATGTT
TGATCGTCACAGCTCTCTGGCAGGCTGCCAGATTATCAACTACCGCACCGACGCTAAACAAAAATGGCTG
CTGCTGACGGGCATCAGTGCACAGCAAAATCGTGTCGTGGGTGCTATGCAGCTGTATAGTGTGGATCGCA
AAGTTTCCCAACCGATTGAAGGTCATGCGGCCTCATTTGCGCAGTTCAAAATGGAAGGCAACGCCGAAGA
ATCGACCCTGTTTTGTTTCGCGGTCCGTGGTCAGGCCGGCGGTAAACTGCACATTATCGAAGTTGGCACC
CCGCCGACGGGTAACCAACCGTTTCCGAAAAAAGCCGTGGATGTGTTTTTCCCGCCGGAAGCGCAGAATG
ACTTTCCGGTGGCCATGCAAATCAGCGAAAAACATGATGTTGTCTTCCTGATCACCAAATATGGCTACAT
TCACCTGTATGACCTGGAAACCGGCACGTGCATTTACATGAATCGTATCTCTGGCGAAACCATTTTCGTT
ACGGCACCGCATGAAGCAACCGCTGGCATTATCGGTGTCAACCGCAAGGGTCAGGTGCTGAGCGTCTGTG
TGGAAGAAGAAAATATTATCCCGTACATTACCAACGTGCTGCAGAATCCGGATCTGGCACTGCGTATGGC
TGTTCGCAACAATCTGGCGGGCGCCGAAGAACTGGCGGCCGCATA
[142 nt withheld, positions 2006-2147]
C
[98 nt withheld, positions 2149-2246]
AGTTTGTACTGGTGACGAAACTCAGTGTCTAGCTAGAGTGGC
[149 nt withheld, positions 2289-2437]
T
[41 nt withheld, positions 2439-2479]
T
[62 nt withheld, positions 2481-2542]
A
[35 nt withheld, positions 2544-2578]
CCTCCCTCAATCGGTTGAATGTCGCCCTTTTGTCTTTGGCGCTGGTAAACCATATGAA
[86 nt withheld, positions 2637-2722]
T
[54 nt withheld, positions 2724-2777]
CTAGCGCCGCCCTATACCTTGTCTGCCTCCCCGCGTTGCGTCGCGGTGCATGGAGCCGGGCCACCTCGAC
CTGAATGGAAGCCGGCGGCACCTCGCTAACGGATTCACCACTCCAAGAATTGGAGCCAATCAATTCTTGC
GGAGAACTGTGAATGCGCAAACCAACCCTTGGCAGAACATATCCATCGCGTCCGCCATCTCCAGCAGCCG
CACGCGGCGCATCTCGGGCAGCGTTGGGTCCTGGCCACGGGTGCGCATGATCGTGCTCCTGTCGTTGAGG
ACCCGGCTAGGCTGGCGGGGTTGCCTTACTGGTTAGCAGAATGAATCACCGATACGCGAGCGAACGTGAA
GCGACTGCTGCTGCAAAACGTCTGCGACCTGAGCAACAACATGAATGGTCTTCGGTTTCCGTGTTTCGTA
AAGTCTGGAAACGCGGAAGTCAGCGCCCTGCACCATTATGTTCCGGATCTGCATCGCAGGATGCTGCTGG
CTACCCTGTGGAACACCTACATCTGTATTAACGAAGCGCTGGCATTGACCCTGAGTGATTTTTCTCTGGT
CCCGCCGCATCCATACCGCCAGTTGTTTACCCTCACAACGTTCCAGTAACCGGGCATGTTCATCATCAGT
AACCCGTATCGTGAGCATCCTCTCTCGTTTCATCGGTATCATTACCCCCATGAACAGAAATCCCCCTTAC
ACGGAGGCATCAGTGACCAAACAGGAAAAAACCGCCCTTAACATGGCCCGCTTTATCAGAAGCCAGACAT
TAACGCTTCTGGAGAAACTCAACGAGCTGGACGCGGATGAACAGGCAGACATCTGTGAATCGCTTCACGA
CCACGCTGATGAGCTTTACCGCAGGATCCGCGAAATTGTAAGCGTTAATATTTTGTTAAAATTCGCGTTA
AATTTTTGTTAAATCAGCTCATTTTTTAACCAATAGGCCGAAATCGGCAAAATCCCTTATAAATCAAAAG
AATAGACCGAGATAGGGT
[37 nt withheld, positions 3776-3812]
AAAGAACGTGGACTCCAACGTCAAAGG
[49 nt withheld, positions 3840-3888]
T
[91 nt withheld, positions 3890-3980]
G
[124 nt withheld, positions 3982-4105]
CGCGGATCCTGCCTCGCGCGTTTCGGTGATGACGGTGAAAACCTCTGACACATGCAGCTCCCGGAGACGG
TCACAGCTTGTCTGTAAGCGGATGCCGGGAGCAGACAAGCCCGTCAGGGCGCGTCAGCGGGTGTTGGCGG
GTGTCGGGGCGCAGCCATGACCCAGTCACGTAGCGATAGCGGAGTGTATACTGGCTTAACTATGCGGCAT
CAGAGCAGATTGTACTGAGAGTGCACCATATGCGGTGTGAAATACCGCACAGATGCGTAAGGAGAAAATA
CCGCATCAGGCGCTCTTCCGCTTCCTCGCTCACTGACTCGCTGCGCTCGGTCGTTCGGCTGCGGCGAGCG
GTATCAGCTCACTCAAAGGCGGTAATACGGTTATCCACAGAATCAGGGGATAACGCAGGAAAGAACATGT
GAGCAAAAGGCCAGCAAAAGGCCAGGAACCGTAAAAAGGCCGCGTTGCTGGCGTTTTTCCATAGGCTCCG
CCCCCCTGACGAGCATCACAAAAATCGACGCTCAAGTCAGAGGTGGCGAAACCCGACAGGACTATAAAGA
TACCAGGGTTTCCCCCTGGAAGCTCCCTCGTGCGCTCTCCTGTTCCGACCCTGCCGCTTACCGGATACCT
GTCCGCCTTTCTCCCTTCGGGAAGCGTGGCGCTTTCTCATAGCTCACGCTGTAGGTATCTCAGTTCGGTG
TAGGTCGTTCGCTCCAAGCTGGGCTGTGTGCACGAACCCCCCGTTCAGCCCGACCGCTGCGCCTTATCCG
GTAACTATCGTCTTGAGTCCAACCCGGTAAGACACGACTTATCGCCACTGGCAGCAGCCACTGGTAACAG
GATTAGCAGAGCGAGGTATGTAGGCGGTGCTACAGAGTTCTTGAAGTGGTGGCCTAACTACGGCTACACT
AGAAGGACAGTATTTGGTATCTGCGCTCTGCTGAAGCCAGTTACCTTCGGAAAAAGAGTTGGTAGCTCTT
GATCCGGCAAACAAACCACCGCTGGTAGCGGTGGTTTTTTTGTTTGCAAGCAGCAGATTACGCGCAGAAA
AAAAGGATCTCAAGAAGATCCTTTGATCTTTTCTACGGGGTCTGACGCTCAGTGGAACGAAAACTCACGT
TAAGGGATTTTGGTCATGAGATTATCAAAAAGGATCTTCACCTAGATCCTTTTAAATTAAAAATGAAGTT
TTAAATCAATCTAAAGTATATATGAGTAAACTTGGTCTGACAGTTACCAATGCTTAATCAGTGAGGCACC
TATCTCAGCGATCTGTCTATTTCGTTCATCCATAGTTGCCTGACTCCCCGTCGTGTAGATAACTACGATA
CGGGAGGGCTTACCATCTGGCCCCAGTGCTGCAATGATACCGCGAGACCCACGCTCACCGGCTCCAGATT
TATCAGCAATAAACCAGCCAGCCGGAAGGGCCGAGCGCAGAAGTGGTCCTGCAACTTTATCCGCCTCCAT
CCAGTCTATTAATTGTTGCCGGGAAGCTAGAGTAAGTAGTTCGCCAGTTAATAGTTTGCGCAACGTTGTT
GCCATTGCTGCAGGCATCGTGGTGTCACGCTCGTCGTTTGGTATGGCTTCATTCAGCTCCGGTTCCCAAC
GATCAAGGCGAGTTACATGATCCCCCATGTTGTGCAAAAAAGCGGTTAGCTCCTTCGGTCCTCCGATCGT
TGTCAGAAGTAAGTTGGCCGCAGTGTTATCACTCATGGTTATGGCAGCACTGCATAATTCTCTTACTGTC
ATGCCATCCGTAAGATGCTTTTCTGTGACTGGTGAGTACTCAACCAAGTCATTCTGAGAATAGTGTATGC
GGCGACCGAGTTGCTCTTGCCCGGCGTCAACACGGGATAATACCGCGCCACATAGCAGAACTTTAAAAGT
GCTCATCATTGGAAAACGTTCTTCGGGGCGAAAACTCTCAAGGATCTTACCGCTGTTGAGATCCAGTTCG
ATGTAACCCACTCGTGCACCCAACTGATCTTCAGCATCTTTTACTTTCACCAGCGTTTCTGGGTGAGCAA
AAACAGGAAGGCAAAATGCCGCAAAAAAGGGAATAAGGGCGACACGGAAATGTTGAATACTCATACTCTT
CCTTTTTCAATATTATTGAAGCATTTATCAGGGTTATTGTCTCATGAGCGGATACATATTTGAATGTATT
TAGAAAAATAAACAAATAGGGGTTCCGCGCACATTTCCCCGAAAAGTGCCACCTGACGTCTAAGAAACCA
TTATTATCATGACATTAACCTATAAAAATAGGCGTATCACGAGGCCCTTTCGTCTTCAAGAATTCCCGAC
ACCATCGAATGGTGCAAAACCTTTCGCGGTATGGCATGATAGCGCCCGGAAGAGAGTCAATTCAGGGTGG
TGAATGTGAAACCAGTAACGTTATACGATGTCGCAGAGTATGCCGGTGTCTCTTATCAGACCGTTTCCCG
CGTGGTGAACCAGGCCAGCCACGTTTCTGCGAAAACGCGGGAAAAAGTGGAAGCGGCGATGGCGGAGCTG
AATTACATTCCCAACCGCGTGGCACAACAACTGGCGGGCAAACAGTCGTTGCTGATTGGCGTTGCCACCT
CCAGTCTGGCCCTGCACGCGCCGTCGCAAATTGTCGCGGCGATTAAATCTCGCGCCGATCAACTGGGTGC
CAGCGTGGTGGTGTCGATGGTAGAACGAAGCGGCGTCGAAGCCTGTAAAGCGGCGGTGCACAATCTTCTC
GCGCAACGCGTCAGTGGGCTGATCATTAACTATCCGCTGGATGACCAGGATGCCATTGCTGTGGAAGCTG
CCTGCACTAATGTTCCGGCGTTATTTCTTGATGTCTCTGACCAGACACCCATCAACAGTATTATTTTCTC
CCATGAAGACGGTACGCGACTGGGCGTGGAGCATCTGGTCGCATTGGGTCACCAGCAAATCGCGCTGTTA
GCGGGCCCATTAAGTTCTGTCTCGGCGCGTCTGCGTCTGGCTGGCTGGCATAAATATCTCACTCGCAATC
AAATTCAGCCGATAGCGGAACGGGAAGGCGACTGGAGTGCCATGTCCGGTTTTCAACAAACCATGCAAAT
GCTGAATGAGGGCATCGTTCCCACTGCGATGCTGGTTGCCAACGATCAGATGGCGCTGGGCGCAATGCGC
GCCATTACCGAGTCCGGGCTGCGCGTTGGTGCGGATATCTCGGTAGTGGGATACGACGATACCGAAGACA
GCTCATGTTATATCCCGCCGTTAACCACCATCAAACAGGATTTTCGCCTGCTGGGGCAAACCAGCGTGGA
CCGCTTGCTGCAACTCTCTCAGGGCCAGGCGGTGAAGGGCAATCAGCTGTTGCCCGTCTCACTGGTGAAA
AGAAAAACCACCCTGGCGCCCAATACGCAAACCGCCTCTCCCCGCGCGTTGGCCGATTCATTAATGCAGC
TGGCACGACAGGTTTCCCGACTGGAAAGCGGGCAGTGAGCGCAACGCAATTAATGTAAGTTAGCTCACTC
ATTAGGCACAATTCTCATGTTTGACAGCTTATCATCGACTGCACGGTGCACCAATGCTTCTGGCGTCAGG
CAGCCATCGGAAGCTGTGGTATGGCTGTGCAGGTCGTAAATCACTGCATAATTCGTGTCGCTCAAGGCGC
ACTCCCGTTCTGGATAATGTTTTTTGCGCCGACATCATAACGGTTCTGGCAAATATTCTGAAATGAGCTG
Features (pLannotate 1.2.2; 21 found; start..end, strand, type, name):
      1..29      +  promoter       tac promoter: strong E. coli promoter; hybrid between the trp and lac UV5 promoters
     37..53      +  protein_bind   lac operator: The lac repressor binds to the lac operator to inhibit transcription in E. coli. This inhibition can be relieved by adding lactose or isopropyl-β-D-thiogalactopyranoside (IPTG). lac repressor encoded by lacI
    138..155     +  CDS            6xHis: 6xHis affinity tag
    171..824     +  CDS            GST26_SCHJA: Experimental evidence at protein level: Swiss-Prot protein existence level 1. GST isoenzymes appear to play a central role in the parasite detoxification system. Other functions are also suspected including a role in increasing the solubility of haematin in the parasite gut. From Schistosoma japonicum (Blood fluke).
    906..2000    +  CDS            CLTC (fragment): CLH1_BOVIN - Experimental evidence at protein level: Swiss-Prot protein existence level 1. Clathrin is the major protein of the polyhedral coat of coated pits and vesicles. Two different adapter protein complexes link the clathrin lattice either to the plasma membrane or to the trans- Golgi network. Acts as component of the TACC3/ch-TOG/clathrin complex proposed to contribute to stabilization of kinetochore fibers of the mitotic spindle by acting as inter-microtubule bridge. The TACC3/ch- TOG/clathrin complex is required for the maintenance of kinetochore fiber tension. Plays a role in early a
   2010..2057    +  terminator     fd terminator (sequence withheld): central terminator from bacteriophage fd (Otsuka and Kunisawa, 1982)
   2062..2274    +  CDS            M13 gene III (fragment) (sequence partly withheld): pIII; III; minor coat protein
   2289..2759    +  CDS            M13 gene III (fragment) (sequence partly withheld): pIII; III; minor coat protein
   2781..2851    +  CDS            TcR (fragment): tetracycline efflux protein; tet; confers resistance to tetracycline
   3093..3473    -  CDS            YPB1_ECOLX: Protein predicted: Swiss-Prot protein existence level 4. From Escherichia coli.
   3490..3641    +  CDS            rop (fragment): Rop protein, which maintains plasmids at low copy number; rop
   3677..4105    -  rep_origin     f1 ori (sequence partly withheld): f1 bacteriophage origin of replication; arrow indicates direction of (+) strand synthesis
   4114..4153    +  CDS            rop (fragment): Rop protein, which maintains plasmids at low copy number; rop
   4255..4395    +  misc_feature   bom: basis of mobility region from pBR322
   4581..5168    -  rep_origin     ori: high-copy-number ColE1/pMB1/pBR322/pUC origin of replication
   5339..6199    -  CDS            AmpR: β-lactamase; bla; confers resistance to ampicillin, carbenicillin, and related antibiotics
   6200..6304    -  promoter       AmpR promoter: bla
   6413..6490    +  promoter       lacIq promoter: lacI (mutant); In the lacIq allele, a single base change in the promoter boosts expression of the lacI gene about 10-fold.
   6491..7573    +  CDS            lacI: lac repressor; lacI; The lac repressor binds to the lac operator to inhibit transcription in E. coli. This inhibition can be relieved by adding lactose or isopropyl-β-D-thiogalactopyranoside (IPTG).
   7586..7607    +  protein_bind   CAP binding site: CAP binding activates transcription in the presence of cAMP. E. coli catabolite activator protein
   7626..7643    +  promoter       tet promoter (fragment): E. coli promoter for tetracycline efflux protein gene
