[The description below was written by a language model from this plasmid's Addgene catalogue record and pLannotate feature annotations shown in this document.]
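Description:
pHH0103_CLTC_Clathrin is a bacterial expression plasmid built on the pHH0103 backbone for producing and purifying a domain of human clathrin heavy chain (CLTC) in E. coli. The 7.8 kb sequence carries a ColE1/pBR322-type origin with the bom region, and an ampicillin resistance gene (β-lactamase with its own promoter) for selection. An f1 origin interrupts the rop gene, leaving only rop fragments; the catalogue nevertheless lists the plasmid as low copy.

The expression cassette is driven by the strong hybrid tac promoter followed by a lac operator, and the plasmid supplies its own lac repressor from a lacIq promoter–lacI unit, so transcription is held off until induced with IPTG. The open reading frame begins with a 6xHis tag, continues into Schistosoma japonicum glutathione S-transferase, and then into a CLTC fragment of about 1.1 kb, cloned between SfiI and NotI sites. The annotation tool matched this fragment to the bovine clathrin heavy chain entry, while the record gives the species as human. The resulting His-GST fusion can be purified by either nickel or glutathione affinity. An fd terminator lies just downstream of the insert.

Beyond the terminator are fragments of M13 gene III, along with remnants of the tetracycline resistance gene and its promoter. These, together with the f1 origin, suggest a phagemid ancestry for the backbone, though they lie outside the expressed fusion and the record does not describe any role for them. The associated work is a large-scale survey of ligands for peptide recognition modules, consistent with using the purified clathrin domain as a binding target.
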