Addgene plasmid #109997: pHH0103_CLTC_Clathrin
Purpose: Protein expression and purification of CLTC_Clathrin
Depositing lab: Sachdev Sidhu. Depositing organization: University of Toronto. Publication: Large-scale survey and database of high affinity ligands for peptide recognition modules. Teyra J, Kelil A, Jain S, Helmy M, Jajodia R, Hooda Y, Gu J, D'Cruz AA, Nicholson SE, Min J, Sudol M, Kim PM, Bader GD, Sidhu SS. Mol Syst Biol. 2020 Dec;16(12):e9310. doi: 10.15252/msb.20199310. PubMed 33438817.
Backbone
  Vector backbone: pHH0103
  Vector type: Bacterial Expression
Growth in bacteria
  Bacterial resistance: Ampicillin, 100 μg/mL
  Growth temperature: 37°C
  Growth strain: DH5alpha
  Copy number: Low Copy
Gene/Insert
  Gene/Insert name: CLTC_Clathrin
  Species: H. sapiens (human)
  Entrez Gene: CLTC (a.k.a. CHC, CHC17, CLH-17, CLTCL2, Hc, MRD56)
  Cloning method: Restriction Enzyme; 5′ cloning site Sfi1 (unknown if destroyed); 3′ cloning site Not1 (unknown if destroyed)
Terms and licenses: Academic/Nonprofit Terms; Industry Terms: Not Available to Industry
How to cite: pHH0103_CLTC_Clathrin was a gift from Sachdev Sidhu (Addgene plasmid # 109997 ; http://n2t.net/addgene:109997 ; RRID:Addgene_109997)
