>Addgene plasmid #109997 | pHH0103_CLTC_Clathrin | depositor partial sequence | sequence record 206949 | pHH0103_CLTC_Clathrin sequence 1110 bps
GGCCCAGCCGGCCATGGCGCAGATTCTGCCGATCCGTTTTCAAGAACATCTGCAGCTGCAAAACCTGGGC
ATTAACCCGGCCAATATCGGTTTTAGCACCCTGACGATGGAATCTGATAAATTCATTTGCATCCGCGAAA
AAGTGGGTGAACAGGCGCAAGTGGTTATTATCGATATGAACGACCCGAGCAATCCGATTCGTCGCCCGAT
CAGTGCAGACTCCGCTATCATGAACCCGGCATCTAAAGTGATTGCGCTGAAAGCCGGCAAAACCCTGCAG
ATCTTCAACATCGAAATGAAAAGTAAAATGAAAGCGCACACCATGACGGATGACGTTACGTTCTGGAAAT
GGATTTCCCTGAACACCGTTGCACTGGTCACGGATAATGCTGTTTATCATTGGTCAATGGAGGGTGAATC
GCAGCCGGTCAAAATGTTTGATCGTCACAGCTCTCTGGCAGGCTGCCAGATTATCAACTACCGCACCGAC
GCTAAACAAAAATGGCTGCTGCTGACGGGCATCAGTGCACAGCAAAATCGTGTCGTGGGTGCTATGCAGC
TGTATAGTGTGGATCGCAAAGTTTCCCAACCGATTGAAGGTCATGCGGCCTCATTTGCGCAGTTCAAAAT
GGAAGGCAACGCCGAAGAATCGACCCTGTTTTGTTTCGCGGTCCGTGGTCAGGCCGGCGGTAAACTGCAC
ATTATCGAAGTTGGCACCCCGCCGACGGGTAACCAACCGTTTCCGAAAAAAGCCGTGGATGTGTTTTTCC
CGCCGGAAGCGCAGAATGACTTTCCGGTGGCCATGCAAATCAGCGAAAAACATGATGTTGTCTTCCTGAT
CACCAAATATGGCTACATTCACCTGTATGACCTGGAAACCGGCACGTGCATTTACATGAATCGTATCTCT
GGCGAAACCATTTTCGTTACGGCACCGCATGAAGCAACCGCTGGCATTATCGGTGTCAACCGCAAGGGTC
AGGTGCTGAGCGTCTGTGTGGAAGAAGAAAATATTATCCCGTACATTACCAACGTGCTGCAGAATCCGGA
TCTGGCACTGCGTATGGCTGTTCGCAACAATCTGGCGGGCGCCGAAGAACTGGCGGCCGC
